Addgene plasmid #179932: pCAG-HP1γ-L172H-EGFP
Purpose: C terminal fusion of EGFP to mouse HP1γ (Cbx3) containing L172H mutation
Depositing lab: Andrew Newman. Depositing organization: Charite Universitaetsmedizin Berlin. Publication: Glial reactivity and cognitive decline follow chronic heterochromatin loss in neurons. Newman AG, Sharif J, Bessa P, Zaqout S, Brown JP, Richter D, Dannenberg R, Nakayama M, Mueller S, Schaub T, Manickaraj S, Boehm-Sturm P, Ohara O, Koseki H, Singh PB, Tarabykin V. Nat Commun. 2025 Aug 8;16(1):7325. doi: 10.1038/s41467-025-61319-7. PubMed 40781223.
Backbone
  Vector backbone: pCAG-eGFP
  Vector type: Mammalian Expression
Growth in bacteria
  Bacterial resistance: Ampicillin, 100 μg/mL
  Growth temperature: 37°C
  Growth strain: DH5alpha
  Copy number: High Copy
Gene/Insert
  Gene/Insert name: Cbx 3 (alt names: HP1γ; HP1g)
  Species: M. musculus (mouse)
  Mutation: L172H
  Entrez Gene: Cbx3 (a.k.a. HP1g, M32)
  Tag / fusion protein: EGFP (C terminal on insert)
  Cloning method: Restriction Enzyme; 5′ cloning site EcoRI (not destroyed); 3′ cloning site AgeI (not destroyed)
  Sequencing primers: 5′ CAG-FW; 3′ EGFP-N
Terms and licenses: Academic/Nonprofit Terms; Industry Terms: Not Available to Industry
How to cite: pCAG-HP1γ-L172H-EGFP was a gift from Andrew Newman (Addgene plasmid # 179932 ; http://n2t.net/addgene:179932 ; RRID:Addgene_179932)
