[The description below was written by a language model from this plasmid's Addgene catalogue record and pLannotate feature annotations shown in this document.]
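Description:
pCAG-HP1γ-L172H-EGFP is a 6.1 kb mammalian expression plasmid built on the pCAG-eGFP backbone. It encodes mouse heterochromatin protein 1γ (Cbx3) carrying an L172H point mutation, fused at its C terminus to EGFP. It is maintained in E. coli through a high-copy ColE1/pUC-type origin and selected with ampicillin via the β-lactamase gene and its own promoter. The backbone also retains remnants of the lac promoter/operator region, small lacI fragments, an SV40 origin of replication and an SV40 polyadenylation signal. The SV40 origin could allow episomal amplification in cells expressing large T antigen. No mammalian selection marker is annotated.

Expression is driven by the CAG arrangement. The annotation shows the CMV immediate-early enhancer followed by a chimeric chicken β-actin/rabbit β-globin intron; the gap between them presumably holds the chicken β-actin core promoter, though it is not called in the feature table. The Cbx3 coding sequence was inserted between EcoRI and AgeI sites, both preserved, and lies directly upstream of EGFP. The automated annotation matches this sequence to the human CBX3 protein entry, while the catalogue states a mouse origin. Short β-globin-derived fragments flank the cassette, and a rabbit β-globin poly(A) signal terminates the transcript.

HP1γ binds H3K9-methylated histone tails and contributes to heterochromatin-associated silencing. The record does not state the functional consequence of L172H. The EGFP fusion makes it possible to visualise the expression and subnuclear localisation of the mutant protein in transfected mammalian cells. The associated study concerns heterochromatin loss in neurons.
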