Features (pLannotate 1.2.2; 19 found; start..end, strand, type, name):
      5..384     +  enhancer       CMV enhancer: human cytomegalovirus immediate early enhancer
    662..1678    +  intron         chimeric intron: chimera between introns from chicken β-actin and rabbit β-globin
   1676..1732    +  CDS            HBB (fragment): HBB_LEPEU - Experimental evidence at protein level: Swiss-Prot protein existence level 1. Involved in oxygen transport from the lung to the various peripheral tissues. From Lepus europaeus (European hare).
   1727..1748    +  misc_feature   MCS (fragment): multiple cloning site
   1755..2303    +  CDS            CBX3: CBX3_HUMAN - Experimental evidence at protein level: Swiss-Prot protein existence level 1. Seems to be involved in transcriptional silencing in heterochromatin-like complexes. Recognizes and binds histone H3 tails methylated at 'Lys-9', leading to epigenetic repression. May contribute to the association of the heterochromatin with the inner nuclear membrane through its interaction with lamin B receptor (LBR). Involved in the formation of functional kinetochore through interaction with MIS12 complex proteins. Contributes to the conversion of local chromatin to a heterochromatin-like repressive
   2319..3038    +  CDS            EGFP: the original enhanced GFP (Yang et al., 1996) mammalian codon-optimized
   3048..3119    +  CDS            HBB (fragment): HBB_PONPY - Experimental evidence at transcript level: Swiss-Prot protein existence level 2. Involved in oxygen transport from the lung to the various peripheral tissues. From Pongo pygmaeus (Bornean orangutan).
   3190..3245    +  polyA_signal   β-globin poly(A) signal: rabbit β-globin polyadenylation signal (Gil and Proudfoot, 1987)
   3630..3646    -  protein_bind   lac operator: The lac repressor binds to the lac operator to inhibit transcription in E. coli. This inhibition can be relieved by adding lactose or isopropyl-β-D-thiogalactopyranoside (IPTG). lac repressor encoded by lacI
   3654..3684    -  promoter       lac promoter: promoter for the E. coli lac operon
   3699..3720    -  protein_bind   CAP binding site: CAP binding activates transcription in the presence of cAMP. E. coli catabolite activator protein
   3733..3772    -  CDS            lacI (fragment): lac repressor; lacI; The lac repressor binds to the lac operator to inhibit transcription in E. coli. This inhibition can be relieved by adding lactose or isopropyl-β-D-thiogalactopyranoside (IPTG).
   3779..3801    +  promoter       SV40 promoter (fragment): SV40 enhancer and early promoter
   3825..3960    +  rep_origin     SV40 ori: SV40 origin of replication
   3980..4114    +  polyA_signal   SV40 poly(A) signal: SV40 polyadenylation signal
   4116..4170    -  CDS            lacI (fragment): lac repressor; lacI; The lac repressor binds to the lac operator to inhibit transcription in E. coli. This inhibition can be relieved by adding lactose or isopropyl-β-D-thiogalactopyranoside (IPTG).
   4353..4941    -  rep_origin     ori: high-copy-number ColE1/pMB1/pBR322/pUC origin of replication
   5112..5972    -  CDS            AmpR: β-lactamase; bla; confers resistance to ampicillin, carbenicillin, and related antibiotics
   5973..6077    -  promoter       AmpR promoter: bla
>Addgene plasmid #179932 | pCAG-HP1γ-L172H-EGFP | addgene full sequence | sequence record 436307 | Addgene NGS Result
GGTCGACATTGATTATTGACTAGTTATTAATAGTAATCAATTACGGGGTCATTAGTTCATAGCCCATATA
TGGAGTTCCGCGTTACATAACTTACGGTAAATGGCCCGCCTGGCTGACCGCCCAACGACCCCCGCCCATT
GACGTCAATAATGACGTATGTTCCCATAGTAACGCCAATAGGGACTTTCCATTGACGTCAATGGGTGGAG
TATTTACGGTAAACTGCCCACTTGGCAGTACATCAAGTGTATCATATGCCAAGTACGCCCCCTATTGACG
TCAATGACGGTAAATGGCCCGCCTGGCATTATGCCCAGTACATGACCTTATGGGACTTTCCTACTTGGCA
GTACATCTACGTATTAGTCATCGCTATTACCATGGTCGAGGTGAGCCCCACGTTCTGCTTCACTCTCCCC
ATCTCCCCCCCCTCCCCACCCCCAATTTTGTATTTATTTATTTTTTAATTATTTTGTGCAGCGATGGGGG
CGGGGGGGGGGGGGGGGCGCGCCRGGGGGGGGGGGGGGGGGSGGGGGGSGGGGSGGGGSGRGGSGGRGRG
GTGCGGCGGCAGCCAATCAGAGCGGCGCGCTCCGAAAGTTTCCTTTTATGGCGAGGCGGCGGCGGCGGCG
GCCCTATAAAAAGCGAAGCGCGCGGCGGGCGGGAGTCGCTGCGCGCTGCCTTCGCCCCGTGCCCCGCTCC
GCCGCCGCCTCGCGCCGCCCGCCCCGGCTCTGACTGACCGCGTTACTCCCACAGGTGAGCGGGCGGGACG
GCCCTTCTCCTCCGGGCTGTAATTAGCGCTTGGTTTAATGACGGCTTGTTTCTTTTCTGTGGCTGCGTGA
AAGCCTTGAGGGGCTCCGGGAGGGCCCTTTGTGCGGGGGGAGCGGCTCGGGGGGTGCGTGCGTGTGTGTG
TGCGTGGGGAGCGCCGCGTGCGGCTCCGCGCTGCCCGGCGGCTGTGAGCGCTGCGGGCGCGGCGCGGGGC
TTTGTGCGCTCCGCAGTGTGCGCGAGGGGAGCGCGGCCGGGGGCGGTGCCCCGCGGTGCGGGGGGGGCTG
CGAGGGGAACAAAGGCTGCGTGCGGGGTGTGTGCGTGGGGGGGTGAGCAGGGGGTGTGGGCGCGTCGGTC
GGGCTGCAACCCCCCCTGCACCCCCCTCCCCGAGTTGCTGAGCACGGCCCGGCTTCGGGTGCGGGGCTCC
GTACGGGGCGTGGCGCGGGGCTCGCCGTGCCGGGCGGGGGGTGGCGGCAGGKGGGGGTGCCGGGCGGGGC
GGGGCCGCCTCGGGCCGGGGRGGGCTCGGGGGRGGGGCGCGGCGGCCCCCGGAGCGCCGGCGGCTGTCGA
GGCGCGGCGAGCCGCAGCCATTGCCTTTTATGGTAATCGTGCGAGAGGGCGCAGGGACTTCCTTTGTCCC
AAATCTGTGCGGAGCCGAAATCTGGGAGGCGCCGCCGCACCCCCTCTAGCGGGCGCGGGGCGAAGCGGTG
CGGCGCCGGCAGGAAGGAAATGGGCGGGGAGGGCCTTCGTGCGTCGCCGCGCCGCCGTCCCCTTCTCCCT
CTCCAGCCTCGGGGCTGTCCGCGGGGGGACGGCTGCCTTCGGGGGGGACGGGGCAGGGCGGGGTTCGGCT
TCTGGCGTGTGACCGGCGGCTCTAGAGCCTCTGCTAACCATGTTCATGCCTTCTTCTTTTTCCTACAGCT
CCTGGGCAACGTGCTGGTTATTGTGCTGTCTCATCATTTTGGCAAAGAATTCTGCAGTCGACGGTACCTA
AAAAATGGCCTCCAATAAAACTACATTGCAAAAAATGGGAAAGAAACAAAATGGAAAGAGTAAAAAAGTT
GAAGAGGCAGAGCCTGAAGAATTTGTGGTAGAAAAAGTACTGGACCGTCGTGTAGTGAATGGGAAGGTGG
AGTATTTCCTGAAGTGGAAGGGGTTCACAGATGCTGATAATACTTGGGAACCAGAAGAAAATTTAGATTG
TCCAGAATTAATTGAAGCATTTCTTAATTCTCAAAAAGCTGGTAAAGAAAAAGATGGTACAAAAAGGAAA
TCTTTATCTGACAGTGAATCTGATGATAGCAAATCGAAGAAGAAGAGAGATGCTGCTGACAAACCAAGGG
GCTTTGCCAGAGGTCTCGACCCTGAACGAATAATCGGCGCCACAGACAGCAGCGGAGAGTTAATGTTTCT
CATGAAGTGGAAGGACTCGGACGAGGCCGACTTGGTGCTGGCAAAGGAGGCGAACATGAAGTGTCCTCAG
ATTGTCATTGCCTTCTACGAGGAGCGGCACACTTGGCATTCTTGTCCTGAAGATGAAGCACAATTACCGG
TCGCCACCATGGTGAGCAAGGGCGAGGAGCTGTTCACCGGGGTGGTGCCCATCCTGGTCGAGCTGGACGG
CGACGTAAACGGCCACAAGTTCAGCGTGTCCGGCGAGGGCGAGGGCGATGCCACCTACGGCAAGCTGACC
CTGAAGTTCATCTGCACCACCGGCAAGCTGCCCGTGCCCTGGCCCACCCTCGTGACCACCCTGACCTACG
GCGTGCAGTGCTTCAGCCGCTACCCCGACCACATGAAGCAGCACGACTTCTTCAAGTCCGCCATGCCCGA
AGGCTACGTCCAGGAGCGCACCATCTTCTTCAAGGACGACGGCAACTACAAGACCCGCGCCGAGGTGAAG
TTCGAGGGCGACACCCTGGTGAACCGCATCGAGCTGAAGGGCATCGACTTCAAGGAGGACGGCAACATCC
TGGGGCACAAGCTGGAGTACAACTACAACAGCCACAACGTCTATATCATGGCCGACAAGCAGAAGAACGG
CATCAAGGTGAACTTCAAGATCCGCCACAACATCGAGGACGGCAGCGTGCAGCTCGCCGACCACTACCAG
CAGAACACCCCCATCGGCGACGGCCCCGTGCTGCTGCCCGACAACCACTACCTGAGCACCCAGTCCGCCC
TGAGCAAAGACCCCAACGAGAAGCGCGATCACATGGTCCTGCTGGAGTTCGTGACCGCCGCCGGGATCAC
TCTCGGCATGGACGAGCTGTACAAGTAAAGCGGCCGCACTCCTCAGGTGCAGGCTGCCTATCAGAAGGTG
GTGGCTGGTGTGGCCAATGCCCTGGCTCACAAATACCACTGAGATCTTTTTCCCTCTGCCAAAAATTATG
GGGACATCATGAAGCCCCTTGAGCATCTGACTTCTGGCTAATAAAGGAAATTTATTTTCATTGCAATAGT
GTGTTGGAATTTTTTGTGTCTCTCACTCGGAAGGACATATGGGAGGGCAAATCATTTAAAACATCAGAAT
GAGTATTTGGTTTAGAGTTTGGCAACATATGCCCATATGCTGGCTGCCATGAACAAAGGTTGGCTATAAA
GAGGTCATCAGTATATGAAACAGCCCCCTGCTGTCCATTCCTTATTCCATAGAAAAGCCTTGACTTGAGG
TTAGATTTTTTTTATATTTTGTTTTGTGTTATTTTTTTCTTTAACATCCCTAAAATTTTCCTTACATGTT
TTACTAGCCAGATTTTTCCTCCTCTCCTGACTACTCCCAGTCATAGCTGTCCCTCTTCTCTTATGGAGAT
CCCTCGACCTGCAGCCCAAGCTTGGCGTAATCATGGTCATAGCTGTTTCCTGTGTGAAATTGTTATCCGC
TCACAATTCCACACAACATACGAGCCGGAAGCATAAAGTGTAAAGCCTGGGGTGCCTAATGAGTGAGCTA
ACTCACATTAATTGCGTTGCGCTCACTGCCCGCTTTCCAGTCGGGAAACCTGTCGTGCCAGCGGATCCGC
ATCTCAATTAGTCAGCAACCATAGTCCCGCCCCTAACTCCGCCCATCCCGCCCCTAACTCCGCCCAGTTC
CGCCCATTCTCCGCCCCATGGCTGACTAATTTTTTTTATTTATGCAGAGGCCGAGGCCGCCTCGGCCTCT
GAGCTATTCCAGAAGTAGTGAGGAGGCTTTTTTGGAGGCCTAGGCTTTTGCAAAAAGCTAACTTGTTTAT
TGCAGCTTATAATGGTTACAAATAAAGCAATAGCATCACAAATTTCACAAATAAAGCATTTTTTTCACTG
CATTCTAGTTGTGGTTTGTCCAAACTCATCAATGTATCTTATCATGTCTGGATCCGCTGCATTAATGAAT
CGGCCAACGCGCGGGGAGAGGCGGTTTGCGTATTGGGCGCTCTTCCGCTTCCTCGCTCACTGACTCGCTG
CGCTCGGTCGTTCGGCTGCGGCGAGCGGTATCAGCTCACTCAAAGGCGGTAATACGGTTATCCACAGAAT
CAGGGGATAACGCAGGAAAGAACATGTGAGCAAAAGGCCAGCAAAAGGCCAGGAACCGTAAAAAGGCCGC
GTTGCTGGCGTTTTTCCATAGGCTCCGCCCCCCTGACGAGCATCACAAAAATCGACGCTCAAGTCAGAGG
TGGCGAAACCCGACAGGACTATAAAGATACCAGGCGTTTCCCCCTGGAAGCTCCCTCGTGCGCTCTCCTG
TTCCGACCCTGCCGCTTACCGGATACCTGTCCGCCTTTCTCCCTTCGGGAAGCGTGGCGCTTTCTCATAG
CTCACGCTGTAGGTATCTCAGTTCGGTGTAGGTCGTTCGCTCCAAGCTGGGCTGTGTGCACGAACCCCCC
GTTCAGCCCGACCGCTGCGCCTTATCCGGTAACTATCGTCTTGAGTCCAACCCGGTAAGACACGACTTAT
CGCCACTGGCAGCAGCCACTGGTAACAGGATTAGCAGAGCGAGGTATGTAGGCGGTGCTACAGAGTTCTT
GAAGTGGTGGCCTAACTACGGCTACACTAGAAGAACAGTATTTGGTATCTGCGCTCTGCTGAAGCCAGTT
ACCTTCGGAAAAAGAGTTGGTAGCTCTTGATCCGGCAAACAAACCACCGCTGGTAGCGGTGGTTTTTTTG
TTTGCAAGCAGCAGATTACGCGCAGAAAAAAAGGATCTCAAGAAGATCCTTTGATCTTTTCTACGGGGTC
TGACGCTCAGTGGAACGAAAACTCACGTTAAGGGATTTTGGTCATGAGATTATCAAAAAGGATCTTCACC
TAGATCCTTTTAAATTAAAAATGAAGTTTTAAATCAATCTAAAGTATATATGAGTAAACTTGGTCTGACA
GTTACCAATGCTTAATCAGTGAGGCACCTATCTCAGCGATCTGTCTATTTCGTTCATCCATAGTTGCCTG
ACTCCCCGTCGTGTAGATAACTACGATACGGGAGGGCTTACCATCTGGCCCCAGTGCTGCAATGATACCG
CGAGACCCACGCTCACCGGCTCCAGATTTATCAGCAATAAACCAGCCAGCCGGAAGGGCCGAGCGCAGAA
GTGGTCCTGCAACTTTATCCGCCTCCATCCAGTCTATTAATTGTTGCCGGGAAGCTAGAGTAAGTAGTTC
GCCAGTTAATAGTTTGCGCAACGTTGTTGCCATTGCTACAGGCATCGTGGTGTCACGCTCGTCGTTTGGT
ATGGCTTCATTCAGCTCCGGTTCCCAACGATCAAGGCGAGTTACATGATCCCCCATGTTGTGCAAAAAAG
CGGTTAGCTCCTTCGGTCCTCCGATCGTTGTCAGAAGTAAGTTGGCCGCAGTGTTATCACTCATGGTTAT
GGCAGCACTGCATAATTCTCTTACTGTCATGCCATCCGTAAGATGCTTTTCTGTGACTGGTGAGTACTCA
ACCAAGTCATTCTGAGAATAGTGTATGCGGCGACCGAGTTGCTCTTGCCCGGCGTCAATACGGGATAATA
CCGCGCCACATAGCAGAACTTTAAAAGTGCTCATCATTGGAAAACGTTCTTCGGGGCGAAAACTCTCAAG
GATCTTACCGCTGTTGAGATCCAGTTCGATGTAACCCACTCGTGCACCCAACTGATCTTCAGCATCTTTT
ACTTTCACCAGCGTTTCTGGGTGAGCAAAAACAGGAAGGCAAAATGCCGCAAAAAAGGGAATAAGGGCGA
CACGGAAATGTTGAATACTCATACTCTTCCTTTTTCAATATTATTGAAGCATTTATCAGGGTTATTGTCT
CATGAGCGGATACATATTTGAATGTATTTAGAAAAATAAACAAATAGGGGTTCCGCGCACATTTCCCCGA
AAAGTGCCACCTG
